Addgene plasmid #61830: pSNAPf-AP
Purpose: Encodes SNAP-AP fusion for tagging endogenous target for SNAP-SiMPull
Depositing lab: Aaron Hoskins. Depositing organization: University of Wisconsin, Madison. Publication: Rapid isolation and single-molecule analysis of ribonucleoproteins from cell lysate by SNAP-SiMPull. Rodgers ML, Paulson J, Hoskins AA. RNA. 2015 May;21(5):1031-41. doi: 10.1261/rna.047845.114. Epub 2015 Mar 24. PubMed 25805862.
Backbone
  Vector backbone: pAG32
  Backbone manufacturer: Euroscarf
  Backbone size w/o insert (bp): 4160
  Total vector size (bp): 4781
  Vector type: Bacterial Expression, Yeast Expression ; PCR template
  Selectable markers: Hygromycin
Growth in bacteria
  Bacterial resistance: Ampicillin, 100 μg/mL
  Growth temperature: 37°C
  Growth strain: Top10
  Copy number: High Copy
Gene/Insert
  Gene/Insert name: SNAP-AP (alt names: SNAP-SiMPull tag; in vivo biotinylated SNAP tag; SNAPf-ecAP)
  Insert size (bp): 609
  Cloning method: Restriction Enzyme; 5′ cloning site HindIII (not destroyed); 3′ cloning site BamHI (not destroyed)
  Sequencing primers: 5′ Sp6-primer: 5' ATTTAGGTGACACTATAG 3'; 3′ 5' GACACATGCAGCTCCCGGAGACGGTC 3'
Terms and licenses: Academic/Nonprofit Terms; Industry Terms: Not Available to Industry
How to cite: pSNAPf-AP was a gift from Aaron Hoskins (Addgene plasmid # 61830 ; http://n2t.net/addgene:61830 ; RRID:Addgene_61830)
