[The description below was written by a language model from this plasmid's Addgene catalogue record.]
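Description:
pSNAPf-AP is a yeast tagging plasmid built on the pAG32 backbone, listed as a bacterial and yeast expression vector and as a PCR template. The complete plasmid is about 4.8 kb. It is maintained at high copy in E. coli under ampicillin selection, and it carries a hygromycin resistance marker for selection in yeast. The record gives no feature table, so the exact origin of replication, the promoter and terminator flanking the hygromycin marker, and any regulatory elements around the insert are not stated.

The payload is a roughly 600 bp SNAP-AP cassette cloned between HindIII and BamHI sites, both of which were preserved. It fuses the fast-labelling SNAPf variant of the SNAP-tag, a self-labelling protein domain that reacts covalently with benzylguanine-linked fluorophores, to an acceptor peptide (the alternative name SNAPf-ecAP suggests the E. coli-type biotin ligase substrate) that can be biotinylated in vivo. The combined tag therefore gives a protein both a site for attaching a fluorescent dye and a biotin handle for capture on streptavidin surfaces.

According to the record, the plasmid is meant for tagging endogenous targets rather than for expressing the fusion from the plasmid itself. Its "PCR template" designation fits the usual use of pAG32-type vectors: the tag and adjacent hygromycin marker are amplified with primers carrying homology to a chosen locus, and the product is integrated into the yeast genome to fuse the tag to the native gene. Tagged proteins and their associated complexes can then be analysed by SNAP-SiMPull, a single-molecule pull-down approach for isolating ribonucleoproteins directly from cell lysate and imaging them.
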