>Addgene plasmid #61830 | pSNAPf-AP | depositor partial sequence | sequence record 100936 | Covered insert region between HindIII and BamHI in multiple cloning site
CCTTATGTATCATACACATACGATTTAGGTGACACTATAGAACGCGGCCGCCAGCTGAAGCTTCATATGG
ACAAAGACTGCGAAATGAAGCGCACCACCCTGGATAGCCCTCTGGGCAAGCTGGAACTGTCTGGGTGCGA
ACAGGGCCTGCACCGTATCATCTTCCTGGGCAAAGGAACATCTGCCGCCGACGCCGTGGAAGTGCCTGCC
CCAGCCGCCGTGCTGGGCGGACCAGAGCCACTGATGCAGGCCACCGCCTGGCTCAACGCCTACTTTCACC
AGCCTGAGGCCATCGAGGAGTTCCCTGTGCCAGCCCTGCACCACCCAGTGTTCCAGCAGGAGAGCTTTAC
CCGCCAGGTGCTGTGGAAACTGCTGAAAGTGGTGAAGTTCGGAGAGGTCATCAGCTACAGCCACCTGGCC
GCCCTGGCCGGCAATCCCGCCGCCACCGCCGCCGTGAAAACCGCCCTGAGCGGAAATCCCGTGCCCATTC
TGATCCCCTGCCACCGGGTGGTGCAGGGCGACCTGGACGTGGGGGGCTACGAGGGCGGGCTCGCCGTGAA
AGAGTGGCTGCTGGCCCACGAGGGCCACAGACTGGGCAAGCCTGGGCTGGGTGTCGACGGCGGTTCAGCG
GGCCTGAACGACATCTTCGAGGCCCAGAAGATCGAGTGGCACGAGTAAGGATCCCCGGGTTAATTAAGGC
GCGCCAGATCTGTTTAGCTTGCCTCGTCCCCGCCGGGTCACCCGGCCAGCGACATGGAGGCCCAGAATAC
CCTCCTTGACAGTCTTGACGTGCGCAGCTCAGGGGCATGATGTGACT
