>Addgene plasmid #61830 | pSNAPf-AP | addgene partial sequence | sequence record 108123 | T7 5'-TAATACGACTCACTATAGGG-3'
CGCGGCCGCATAGGCCACTAGTGGATCTGATATCATCGATGAATTCGAGCTCGTTTTCGACACTGGATGG
CGGCGTTAGTATCGAATCGACAGCAGTATAGCGACCAGCATTCACATACGATTGACGCATGATATTACTT
TCTGCGCACTTAACTTCGCATCTGGGCAGATGATGTCGAGGCGAAAAAAAATATAAATCACGCTAACATT
TGATTAAAATAGAACAACTACAATATAAAAAAACTATACAAATGACAAGTTCTTGAAAACAAGAATCTTT
TTATTGTCAGTACTGATTATTCCTTTGCCCTCGGACGAGTGCTGGGGCGTCGGTTTCCACTATCGGCGAG
TACTTCTACACAGCCATCGGTCCAGACGGCCGCGCTTCTGCGGGCGATTTGTGTACGCCCGACAGTCCCG
GCTCCGGATCGGACGATTGCGTCGCATCGACCCTGCGCCCAAGCTGCATCATCGAAATTGCCGTCAACCA
AGCTCTGATAGAGTTGGTCAAGACCAATGCGGAGCATATACGCCCGGAGCCGCGGCGATCCTGCAAGCTC
CGGATGCCTCCGCTCGAAGTAGCGCGTCTGCTGCTCCATACAAGCCAACCACGGCCTCCAGAAGAAGATG
TTGGCGACCTCGTATTGGGAATCCCCGAACATCGCCTCGCTCCAGTCAATGACCGCTGTTATGCGGCCAT
TGTCCGTCAGGACATTGTTGGAGCCGAAATCCGCGTGCACGAGGTGCCGGACTTCGGGGCAGTCCTCGGC
CCAAAGCATCAGCTCATCGAGAGCCTGCGCGACGGACGCACTGACGGTGTCGTCCATCACAGTTTGCCAG
TGATACACATGGGGATCAGCAATCGCGCATATGAAATCACGCCATGTAGTGTATTGACCGATTCCTTGCG
GTCCGAATGGGCCGAACCCGCTCGTCTGGCTAAGATCGGCCGCAGCGATCGCATCCATGGCCTCCGCGAC
CGG
