>Addgene plasmid #61830 | pSNAPf-AP | addgene partial sequence | sequence record 108125 | Sp6 5'-ATTTAGGTGACACTATAG-3'
AAGCTTCATATGGACAAAGACTGCGAAATGAAGCGCACCACCCTGGATAGCCCTCTGGGCAAGCTGGAAC
TGTCTGGGTGCGAACAGGGCCTGCACCGTATCATCTTCCTGGGCAAAGGAACATCTGCCGCCGACGCCGT
GGAAGTGCCTGCCCCAGCCGCCGTGCTGGGCGGACCAGAGCCACTGATGCAGGCCACCGCCTGGCTCAAC
GCCTACTTTCACCAGCCTGAGGCCATCGAGGAGTTCCCTGTGCCAGCCCTGCACCACCCAGTGTTCCAGC
AGGAGAGCTTTACCCGCCAGGTGCTGTGGAAACTGCTGAAAGTGGTGAAGTTCGGAGAGGTCATCAGCTA
CAGCCACCTGGCCGCCCTGGCCGGCAATCCCGCCGCCACCGCCGCCGTGAAAACCGCCCTGAGCGGAAAT
CCCGTGCCCATTCTGATCCCCTGCCACCGGGTGGTGCAGGGCGACCTGGACGTGGGGGGCTACGAGGGCG
GGCTCGCCGTGAAAGAGTGGCTGCTGGCCCACGAGGGCCACAGACTGGGCAAGCCTGGGCTGGGTGTCGA
CGGCGGTTCAGCGGGCCTGAACGACATCTTCGAGGCCCAGAAGATCGAGTGGCACGAGTAAGGATCCCCG
GGTTAATTAAGGCGCGCCAGATCTGTTTAGCTTGCCTCGTCCCCGCCGGGTCACCCGGCCAGCGACATGG
AGGCCCAGAATACCCTCCTTGACAGTCTTGACGTGCGCAGCTCAGGGGCATGATGTGACTGTCGCCCGTA
CATTTAGCCCATACATCCCCATGTATAATCATTTGCATCCATACATTTTGATGGCCGCACGGCGCGAAGC
AAAAATTACGGCTCCTCGCTGCGGACCTGCGAGCAGGGAAA
